Addgene plasmid #213804: POC1478
Purpose: BsaI-associated switch methylase subunit S
Depositing lab: Christopher A. O'Callaghan. Depositing organization: University of Oxford. Publication: DNA methylases for site-selective inhibition of type IIS restriction enzyme activity. Flores-Fernandez CN, Lin D, Robins K, O'Callaghan CA. Appl Microbiol Biotechnol. 2024 Jan 25;108(1):174. doi: 10.1007/s00253-024-13015-7. PubMed 38270650.
Backbone
  Vector backbone: pET30b
  Backbone manufacturer: Novagen
  Backbone size w/o insert (bp): 1779
  Total vector size (bp): 7014
  Vector type: Bacterial Expression
Growth in bacteria
  Bacterial resistance: Kanamycin, 50 μg/mL
  Growth temperature: 37°C
  Growth strain: DH5alpha
  Copy number: High Copy
Gene/Insert
  Gene/Insert name: BsaI-associated switch methylase S.Sen0738I (alt name: S.Sen0738I subunit S)
  Species: S. enterica subsp. enterica serovar Thompson CFSAN000738
  Insert size (bp): 1779
  GenBank ID: CP019196
  Promoter: T7
  Tag / fusion protein: His6-tag (C terminal on insert)
  Cloning method: Restriction Enzyme; 5′ cloning site NdeI (unknown if destroyed); 3′ cloning site XhoI (unknown if destroyed)
  Sequencing primers: 5′ CTAGCCATATGGCGGTGGAAAAACTTATTGTAG; 3′ CTAGCTCGAGGTTAATTGCGGCATCAGTCAGG
Terms and licenses: Academic/Nonprofit Terms; Industry Terms: Not Available to Industry
How to cite: POC1478 was a gift from Christopher A. O'Callaghan (Addgene plasmid # 213804 ; http://n2t.net/addgene:213804 ; RRID:Addgene_213804)
