[The description below was written by a language model from this plasmid's Addgene catalogue record and pLannotate feature annotations shown in this document.]
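Description:
POC1478 is a bacterial expression plasmid built on the Novagen pET30b backbone that produces the specificity (S) subunit of S.Sen0738I, a type I restriction-modification system from Salmonella enterica subsp. enterica serovar Thompson strain CFSAN000738. The roughly 1.8 kb coding sequence, which the annotation recognises as an hsdS homologue, was inserted between the NdeI and XhoI sites so that it is read in frame with a vector-encoded C-terminal His6 tag for affinity purification. Transcription is driven by a T7 promoter with an adjacent lac operator, translation starts from the phage T7 gene 10 ribosome binding site, and the unit ends at the T7 terminator. A plasmid-borne lacI gene supplies the repressor, so expression is IPTG-inducible in hosts that provide T7 RNA polymerase.

The plasmid replicates from a pBR322/ColE1-type origin accompanied by the rop gene and bom region, is selected with kanamycin through the aph(3')-Ia marker, and carries an f1 origin that allows single-stranded DNA production. The catalogue lists it as high copy, although rop normally restrains copy number. The short tetracycline-resistance, AmpR promoter and solubility-tag fragments in the feature table are probably backbone remnants or annotation artefacts rather than functional parts. The listed backbone size duplicates the insert size and is probably an entry error, as the whole plasmid is about 7.0 kb.

In type I systems the S subunit determines the DNA recognition sequence and must associate with the M subunit to form an active methyltransferase, so this plasmid supplies only one component. The record describes the enzyme as a BsaI-associated "switch" methylase, developed in work on site-selective methylation that blocks cleavage by type IIS restriction enzymes.
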