Features (pLannotate 1.2.2; 19 found; start..end, strand, type, name):
     26..73      -  terminator     T7 terminator: transcription terminator for bacteriophage T7 RNA polymerase
     81..130     -  CDS            SET1 (fragment): solubility-enhancement tag derived from T7 phage gene 10B
    140..157     -  CDS            9xHis (fragment): 9xHis affinity tag
    164..1939    -  CDS            hsdS: T1SA_ECOLX - Also known as hss. Protein inferred from homology: Swiss-Prot protein existence level 3. The M and S subunits together form a methyltransferase (MTase) that methylates two adenine residues in complementary strands of a bipartite DNA recognition sequence. In the presence of the R subunit the complex can also act as an endonuclease, binding to the same target sequence but cutting the DNA some distance from this site. Whether the DNA is cut or modified depends on the methylation state of the target sequence. When the target site is unmodified, the DNA is cut. When the target site is
   1947..1969    -  RBS            RBS: efficient ribosome binding site from bacteriophage T7 gene 10 (Olins and Rangwala, 1989)
   1984..2008    -  protein_bind   lac operator: The lac repressor binds to the lac operator to inhibit transcription in E. coli. This inhibition can be relieved by adding lactose or isopropyl-β-D-thiogalactopyranoside (IPTG). lac repressor encoded by lacI
   2009..2027    -  promoter       T7 promoter: promoter for bacteriophage T7 RNA polymerase
   2053..2332    +  CDS            TcR (fragment): tetracycline efflux protein; tet; confers resistance to tetracycline
   2340..2417    +  promoter       lacI promoter: lacI
   2418..3500    +  CDS            lacI: lac repressor; lacI; The lac repressor binds to the lac operator to inhibit transcription in E. coli. This inhibition can be relieved by adding lactose or isopropyl-β-D-thiogalactopyranoside (IPTG).
   3513..3534    +  protein_bind   CAP binding site: CAP binding activates transcription in the presence of cAMP. E. coli catabolite activator protein
   3549..3840    +  CDS            TcR (fragment): tetracycline efflux protein; tet; confers resistance to tetracycline
   3912..4292    -  CDS            YPB1_ECOLX: Protein predicted: Swiss-Prot protein existence level 4. From Escherichia coli.
   4309..4500    +  CDS            rop: Rop protein, which maintains plasmids at low copy number; rop
   4602..4741    +  misc_feature   bom: basis of mobility region from pBR322
   4927..5515    -  rep_origin     ori: high-copy-number ColE1/pMB1/pBR322/pUC origin of replication
   5637..6452    +  CDS            KanR: aminoglycoside phosphotransferase; aph(3')-Ia; confers resistance to kanamycin in bacteria or G418 (Geneticin®) in eukaryotes
   6461..6518    -  promoter       AmpR promoter (fragment): bla
   6571..6999    -  rep_origin     f1 ori (sequence partly withheld): f1 bacteriophage origin of replication; arrow indicates direction of (+) strand synthesis
>Addgene plasmid #213804 | POC1478 | addgene full sequence | sequence record 439180 | Addgene NGS Result
ATCCGGATATAGTTCCTCCTTTCAGCAAAAAACCCCTCAAGACCCGTTTAGAGGCCCCAAGGGGTTATGC
TAGTTATTGCTCAGCGGTGGCAGCAGCCAACTCAGCTTCCTTTCGGGCTTTGTTAGCAGCCGGATCTCAG
TGGTGGTGGTGGTGGTGCTCGAGGTTAATTGCGGCATCAGTCAGGGCGTCCGCAAGATGAAGCTGCGTCT
GTTGAGCGCTCTGAATCTGCAGCTTTAATTTTTCACACAGTTCATTAAAATCGTTTAATTTAAGCATGAT
TTTTTCTGCTTCGCTACTAGGTGGAATAGCCACTGGACATCCACGAAGTTGCGTCTTGTTGATACTCGCC
AGGTTGGTAGTTTGTTTAGAGGCACTCGCGAAGTAATCACGGGCGTAAGGAGAGTTCATGTACGTCTCAA
GCCAATAGGGATCGATGTCCTGCCCGATAATACGTCCCTTAAACACGTGGTTTTGATTGGCGATATACCA
GTCGTGGCACCAAACAGTAGTACGCCCTACTGTGTCCCAATCGCCGCCTTCCGTGATTAACAAGTCGCCC
TTGATCACGTGGTACTTATCCTTCTCTTCTTCGGGAATGTCGATTTCTTTAACTTCTGAAAGGTCCAAAT
AACCGCGCTGCACGTTGGCTACGCGCAAATACGGGATAGAAATAAGCTTGCGATTTGCTAAGTTGCGGCC
CTTGGTAATGCCCGATTGAATATCTACGACGTCCTCAAATAAACACCATTCCCAACCCGATGGTAACTCG
AATGGTTTTTCCTCATCACTAATCGGCGGTAATGGCTTTTGCTTCTTCATCTTTCCATCCTTTACCAACT
GTGCTTTTTCCTGTGCAATACGCTTCAGCAGTTCAGATGCTGGTTCATCGTTTGGGTCCTGTGGCACCAG
CTTACCCATGACAGCCAGTTGCAGGATCGTCTGCTTCAGGGCGTCGATACTGACTTCAGTTGTAAAAAGA
GTATCGAAGTGTTCGCTGATACGGGCCCAATTTTCAGCTAACTCATCTGCATTCTGGCTGTCCGTCAAGG
TGGTTAACAACGTTTCCACTAATTGTTGATGTGCATCAAGGGAAGTCAGGCTATATTGTTCTAACTGATC
GCAAAGGGACATCAGCTCCTTAATTTTTTTGAAGATACTATATTGTTCCTGGACGGGTGGAATTGGCAAA
AGCAATGTTTTCAGGTGCCCGGTTGCGATGCGGAAGCGCGTCGCGCCCTTTCCAAACGATTCTACTTGCT
GACGAAATGTTAAACTGTTAATGGCGGAAATAATATATTCCGCACTATAATTTCCTGAAGGGCGCATTGT
AGCAATATCTACTACAGTGATAGCGCTTTGGGAAAGCTTAGGAAAGATGCACGCGCGTCCGATCGGGTTC
GGTAAGCGCGCGATAAGGATATCACCCTCCATCAGTTGATGGCAGTTCAAACGATGAAACGTCGAAGTGT
TGATATAGCGATCGGACTTGTCCTTGAAATCTCCCACGCCAACATCAGCTAACTGAATCAAACGGTAAGC
GCCTGACGGGTCCTGGTCTTTTGACTCGATCCAATCCCCGTCAATGATTCCCATAGGAGCTAATTCATTT
AAACGAGCCCATTCCCAGCCCGCTGGCAGTTCAAATGGCTTTTCCTCCTCAGAGATTTCTGGCAAGGGCT
TCTGCTTTTTAATCTTACCTTGTTTCACCAGCTCCGCTTTTTCTGTCGCGATGCGTTCTAAAAGCACCGA
AGCGGGCTTGTCATTTGGGTCTTGCGGGACCAGCTTGCCACGTACGGCCAGTTCTAAAATAAGTTCGCGA
AGCTTCTTAATTCCATACAAGTCGATTTTGCCGCTGCTCCCGCGACCGGCCGTGGAGCGCGTCTGAAGGG
CGGTAGTCCAGGTGTCGATATGATCTACAATAAGTTTTTCCACCGCCATATGTATATCTCCTTCTTAAAG
TTAAACAAAATTATTTCTAGAGGGGAATTGTTATCCGCTCACAATTCCCCTATAGTGAGTCGTATTAATT
TCGCGGGATCGAGATCGATCTCGATCCTCTACGCCGGACGCATCGTGGCCGGCATCACCGGCGCCACAGG
TGCGGTTGCTGGCGCCTATATCGCCGACATCACCGATGGGGAAGATCGGGCTCGCCACTTCGGGCTCATG
AGCGCTTGTTTCGGCGTGGGTATGGTGGCAGGCCCCGTGGCCGGGGGACTGTTGGGCGCCATCTCCTTGC
ATGCACCATTCCTTGCGGCGGCGGTGCTCAACGGCCTCAACCTACTACTGGGCTGCTTCCTAATGCAGGA
GTCGCATAAGGGAGAGCGTCGAGATCCCGGACACCATCGAATGGCGCAAAACCTTTCGCGGTATGGCATG
ATAGCGCCCGGAAGAGAGTCAATTCAGGGTGGTGAATGTGAAACCAGTAACGTTATACGATGTCGCAGAG
TATGCCGGTGTCTCTTATCAGACCGTTTCCCGCGTGGTGAACCAGGCCAGCCACGTTTCTGCGAAAACGC
GGGAAAAAGTGGAAGCGGCGATGGCGGAGCTGAATTACATTCCCAACCGCGTGGCACAACAACTGGCGGG
CAAACAGTCGTTGCTGATTGGCGTTGCCACCTCCAGTCTGGCCCTGCACGCGCCGTCGCAAATTGTCGCG
GCGATTAAATCTCGCGCCGATCAACTGGGTGCCAGCGTGGTGGTGTCGATGGTAGAACGAAGCGGCGTCG
AAGCCTGTAAAGCGGCGGTGCACAATCTTCTCGCGCAACGCGTCAGTGGGCTGATCATTAACTATCCGCT
GGATGACCAGGATGCCATTGCTGTGGAAGCTGCCTGCACTAATGTTCCGGCGTTATTTCTTGATGTCTCT
GACCAGACACCCATCAACAGTATTATTTTCTCCCATGAAGACGGTACGCGACTGGGCGTGGAGCATCTGG
TCGCATTGGGTCACCAGCAAATCGCGCTGTTAGCGGGCCCATTAAGTTCTGTCTCGGCGCGTCTGCGTCT
GGCTGGCTGGCATAAATATCTCACTCGCAATCAAATTCAGCCGATAGCGGAACGGGAAGGCGACTGGAGT
GCCATGTCCGGTTTTCAACAAACCATGCAAATGCTGAATGAGGGCATCGTTCCCACTGCGATGCTGGTTG
CCAACGATCAGATGGCGCTGGGCGCAATGCGCGCCATTACCGAGTCCGGGCTGCGCGTTGGTGCGGACAT
CTCGGTAGTGGGATACGACGATACCGAAGACAGCTCATGTTATATCCCGCCGTTAACCACCATCAAACAG
GATTTTCGCCTGCTGGGGCAAACCAGCGTGGACCGCTTGCTGCAACTCTCTCAGGGCCAGGCGGTGAAGG
GCAATCAGCTGTTGCCCGTCTCACTGGTGAAAAGAAAAACCACCCTGGCGCCCAATACGCAAACCGCCTC
TCCCCGCGCGTTGGCCGATTCATTAATGCAGCTGGCACGACAGGTTTCCCGACTGGAAAGCGGGCAGTGA
GCGCAACGCAATTAATGTAAGTTAGCTCACTCATTAGGCACCGGGATCTCGACCGATGCCCTTGAGAGCC
TTCAACCCAGTCAGCTCCTTCCGGTGGGCGCGGGGCATGACTATCGTCGCCGCACTTATGACTGTCTTCT
TTATCATGCAACTCGTAGGACAGGTGCCGGCAGCGCTCTGGGTCATTTTCGGCGAGGACCGCTTTCGCTG
GAGCGCGACGATGATCGGCCTGTCGCTTGCGGTATTCGGAATCTTGCACGCCCTCGCTCAAGCCTTCGTC
ACTGGTCCCGCCACCAAACGTTTCGGCGAGAAGCAGGCCATTATCGCCGGCATGGCGGCCCCACGGGTGC
GCATGATCGTGCTCCTGTCGTTGAGGACCCGGCTAGGCTGGCGGGGTTGCCTTACTGGTTAGCAGAATGA
ATCACCGATACGCGAGCGAACGTGAAGCGACTGCTGCTGCAAAACGTCTGCGACCTGAGCAACAACATGA
ATGGTCTTCGGTTTCCGTGTTTCGTAAAGTCTGGAAACGCGGAAGTCAGCGCCCTGCACCATTATGTTCC
GGATCTGCATCGCAGGATGCTGCTGGCTACCCTGTGGAACACCTACATCTGTATTAACGAAGCGCTGGCA
TTGACCCTGAGTGATTTTTCTCTGGTCCCGCCGCATCCATACCGCCAGTTGTTTACCCTCACAACGTTCC
AGTAACCGGGCATGTTCATCATCAGTAACCCGTATCGTGAGCATCCTCTCTCGTTTCATCGGTATCATTA
CCCCCATGAACAGAAATCCCCCTTACACGGAGGCATCAGTGACCAAACAGGAAAAAACCGCCCTTAACAT
GGCCCGCTTTATCAGAAGCCAGACATTAACGCTTCTGGAGAAACTCAACGAGCTGGACGCGGATGAACAG
GCAGACATCTGTGAATCGCTTCACGACCACGCTGATGAGCTTTACCGCAGCTGCCTCGCGCGTTTCGGTG
ATGACGGTGAAAACCTCTGACACATGCAGCTCCCGGAGACGGTCACAGCTTGTCTGTAAGCGGATGCCGG
GAGCAGACAAGCCCGTCAGGGCGCGTCAGCGGGTGTTGGCGGGTGTCGGGGCGCAGCCATGACCCAGTCA
CGTAGCGATAGCGGAGTGTATACTGGCTTAACTATGCGGCATCAGAGCAGATTGTACTGAGAGTGCACCA
TTGCGGTGTGAAATACCGCACAGATGCGTAAGGAGAAAATACCGCATCAGGCGCTCTTCCGCTTCCTCGC
TCACTGACTCGCTGCGCTCGGTCGTTCGGCTGCGGCGAGCGGTATCAGCTCACTCAAAGGCGGTAATACG
GTTATCCACAGAATCAGGGGATAACGCAGGAAAGAACATGTGAGCAAAAGGCCAGCAAAAGGCCAGGAAC
CGTAAAAAGGCCGCGTTGCTGGCGTTTTTCCATAGGCTCCGCCCCCCTGACGAGCATCACAAAAATCGAC
GCTCAAGTCAGAGGTGGCGAAACCCGACAGGACTATAAAGATACCAGGCGTTTCCCCCTGGAAGCTCCCT
CGTGCGCTCTCCTGTTCCGACCCTGCCGCTTACCGGATACCTGTCCGCCTTTCTCCCTTCGGGAAGCGTG
GCGCTTTCTCATAGCTCACGCTGTAGGTATCTCAGTTCGGTGTAGGTCGTTCGCTCCAAGCTGGGCTGTG
TGCACGAACCCCCCGTTCAGCCCGACCGCTGCGCCTTATCCGGTAACTATCGTCTTGAGTCCAACCCGGT
AAGACACGACTTATCGCCACTGGCAGCAGCCACTGGTAACAGGATTAGCAGAGCGAGGTATGTAGGCGGT
GCTACAGAGTTCTTGAAGTGGTGGCCTAACTACGGCTACACTAGAAGGACAGTATTTGGTATCTGCGCTC
TGCTGAAGCCAGTTACCTTCGGAAAAAGAGTTGGTAGCTCTTGATCCGGCAAACAAACCACCGCTGGTAG
CGGTGGTTTTTTTGTTTGCAAGCAGCAGATTACGCGCAGAAAAAAAGGATCTCAAGAAGATCCTTTGATC
TTTTCTACGGGGTCTGACGCTCAGTGGAACGAAAACTCACGTTAAGGGATTTTGGTCATGAACAATAAAA
CTGTCTGCTTACATAAACAGTAATACAAGGGGTGTTATGAGCCATATTCAACGGGAAACGTCTTGCTCTA
GGCCGCGATTAAATTCCAACATGGATGCTGATTTATATGGGTATAAATGGGCTCGCGATAATGTCGGGCA
ATCAGGTGCGACAATCTATCGATTGTATGGGAAGCCCGATGCGCCAGAGTTGTTTCTGAAACATGGCAAA
GGTAGCGTTGCCAATGATGTTACAGATGAGATGGTCAGACTAAACTGGCTGACGGAATTTATGCCTCTTC
CGACCATCAAGCATTTTATCCGTACTCCTGATGATGCATGGTTACTCACCACTGCGATCCCCGGGAAAAC
AGCATTCCAGGTATTAGAAGAATATCCTGATTCAGGTGAAAATATTGTTGATGCGCTGGCAGTGTTCCTG
CGCCGGTTGCATTCGATTCCTGTTTGTAATTGTCCTTTTAACAGCGATCGCGTATTTCGTCTCGCTCAGG
CGCAATCACGAATGAATAACGGTTTGGTTGATGCGAGTGATTTTGATGACGAGCGTAATGGCTGGCCTGT
TGAACAAGTCTGGAAAGAAATGCATAAACTTTTGCCATTCTCACCGGATTCAGTCGTCACTCATGGTGAT
TTCTCACTTGATAACCTTATTTTTGACGAGGGGAAATTAATAGGTTGTATTGATGTTGGACGAGTCGGAA
TCGCAGACCGATACCAGGATCTTGCCATCCTATGGAACTGCCTCGGTGAGTTTTCTCCTTCATTACAGAA
ACGGCTTTTTCAAAAATATGGTATTGATAATCCTGATATGAATAAATTGCAGTTTCATTTGATGCTCGAT
GAGTTTTTCTAAGAATTAATTCATGAGCGGATACATATTTGAATGTATTTAGAAAAATAAACAAATAGGG
GTTCCGCGCACATTTCCCCGAAAAGTGCCACCTAAATTGTAAGCGTTAATATTTTGTTAAAATTCGCGTT
AAATTTTTGTTAAATCAGCTCATTTTTTAACCAATAGGCCGAAATCGGCAAAATCCCTTATAAATCAAAA
GAATAGACCGAGATAGGGT
[37 nt withheld, positions 6670-6706]
AAAGAACGTGGACTCCAACGTCAAAGG
[49 nt withheld, positions 6734-6782]
T
[91 nt withheld, positions 6784-6874]
G
[124 nt withheld, positions 6876-6999]
CCCATTCGCCA
